>Addgene plasmid #110263 | DPYSL4 (DPYSL4A-c003) | addgene full sequence | sequence record 212341 | Addgene NGS Result
G
[124 nt withheld, positions 2-125]
C
[91 nt withheld, positions 127-217]
A
[49 nt withheld, positions 219-267]
CCTTTGACGTTGGAGTCCACGTTCTT
[37 nt withheld, positions 294-330]
ACCCTATCTCGGTCTATTCTTTTGATTTATAAGGGATTTTGCCGATTTCGGCCTATTGGTTAAAAAATGA
GCTGATTTAACAAAAATTTAACGCGAATTTTAACAAAATATTAACGCTTACAATTTAGGTGGCACTTTTC
GGGGAAATGTGCGCGGAACCCCTATTTGTTTATTTTTCTAAATACATTCAAATATGTATCCGCTCATGAG
ACAATAACCCTGATAAATGCTTCAATAATATTGAAAAAGGAAGAGTATGAGTATTCAACATTTCCGTGTC
GCCCTTATTCCCTTTTTTGCGGCATTTTGCCTTCCTGTTTTTGCTCACCCAGAAACGCTGGTGAAAGTAA
AAGATGCTGAAGATCAGTTGGGTGCACGAGTGGGTTACATCGAACTGGATCTCAACAGCGGTAAGATCCT
TGAGAGTTTTCGCCCCGAAGAACGTTTTCCAATGATGAGCACTTTTAAAGTTCTGCTATGTGGCGCGGTA
TTATCCCGTATTGACGCCGGGCAAGAGCAACTCGGTCGCCGCATACACTATTCTCAGAATGACTTGGTTG
AGTACTCACCAGTCACAGAAAAGCATCTTACGGATGGCATGACAGTAAGAGAATTATGCAGTGCTGCCAT
AACCATGAGTGATAACACTGCGGCCAACTTACTTCTGACAACGATCGGAGGACCGAAGGAGCTAACCGCT
TTTTTGCACAACATGGGGGATCATGTAACTCGCCTTGATCGTTGGGAACCGGAGCTGAATGAAGCCATAC
CAAACGACGAGCGTGACACCACGATGCCTGTAGCAATGGCAACAACGTTGCGCAAACTATTAACTGGCGA
ACTACTTACTCTAGCTTCCCGGCAACAATTAATAGACTGGATGGAGGCGGATAAAGTTGCAGGACCACTT
CTGCGCTCGGCCCTTCCGGCTGGCTGGTTTATTGCTGATAAATCTGGAGCCGGTGAGCGTGGGTCTCGCG
GTATCATTGCAGCACTGGGGCCAGATGGTAAGCCCTCCCGTATCGTAGTTATCTACACGACGGGGAGTCA
GGCAACTATGGATGAACGAAATAGACAGATCGCTGAGATAGGTGCCTCACTGATTAAGCATTGGTAACTG
TCAGACCAAGTTTACTCATATATACTTTAGATTGATTTAAAACTTCATTTTTAATTTAAAAGGATCTAGG
TGAAGATCCTTTTTGATAATCTCATGACCAAAATCCCTTAACGTGAGTTTTCGTTCCACTGAGCGTCAGA
CCCCGTAGAAAAGATCAAAGGATCTTCTTGAGATCCTTTTTTTCTGCGCGTAATCTGCTGCTTGCAAACA
AAAAAACCACCGCTACCAGCGGTGGTTTGTTTGCCGGATCAAGAGCTACCAACTCTTTTTCCGAAGGTAA
CTGGCTTCAGCAGAGCGCAGATACCAAATACTGTTCTTCTAGTGTAGCCGTAGTTAGGCCACCACTTCAA
GAACTCTGTAGCACCGCCTACATACCTCGCTCTGCTAATCCTGTTACCAGTGGCTGCTGCCAGTGGCGAT
AAGTCGTGTCTTACCGGGTTGGACTCAAGACGATAGTTACCGGATAAGGCGCAGCGGTCGGGCTGAACGG
GGGGTTCGTGCACACAGCCCAGCTTGGAGCGAACGACCTACACCGAACTGAGATACCTACAGCGTGAGCT
ATGAGAAAGCGCCACGCTTCCCGAAGGGAGAAAGGCGGACAGGTATCCGGTAAGCGGCAGGGTCGGAACA
GGAGAGCGCACGAGGGAGCTTCCAGGGGGAAACGCCTGGTATCTTTATAGTCCTGTCGGGTTTCGCCACC
TCTGACTTGAGCGTCGATTTTTGTGATGCTCGTCAGGGGGGCGGAGCCTATGGAAAAACGCCAGCAACGC
GGCCTTTTTACGGTTCCTGGCCTTTTGCTGGCCTTTTGCTCACATGTTCTTTCCTGCGTTATCCCCTGAT
TCTGTGGATAACCGTATTACCGCCTTTGAGTGAGCTGATACCGCTCGCCGCAGCCGAACGACCGAGCGCA
GCGAGTCAGTGAGCGAGGAAGCGGAAGAGCGCCTGATGCGGTATTTTCTCCTTACGCATCTGTGCGGTAT
TTCACACCGCATAGACCAGCCGCGTAACCTGGCAAAATCGGTTACGGTTGAGTAATAAATGGATGCCCTG
CGTAAGCGGGTGTGGGCGGACAATAAAGTCTTAAACTGAACAAAATAGATCTAAACTATGACAATAAAGT
CTTAAACTAGACAGAATAGTTGTAAACTGAAATCAGTCCAGTTATGCTGTGAAAAAGCATACTGGACTTT
TGTTATGGCTAAAGCAAACTCTTCATTTTCTGAAGTGCAAATTGCCCGTCGTATTAAAGAGGGGCGTGGC
CAAGGGCATGGTAAAGACTATATTCGCGGCGTTGTGACAATTTACCGAACAACTCCGCGGCCGGGAAGCC
GATCTCGGCTTGAACGAATTGTTAGGTGGCGGTACTTGGGTCGATATCAAAGTGCATCACTTCTTCCCGT
ATGCCCAACTTTGTATAGAGAGCCACTGCGGGATCGTCACCGTAATCTGCTTGCACGTAGATCACATAAG
CACCAAGCGCGTTGGCCTCATGCTTGAGCAGATTGATGAGCGCGGTGGCAATGCCCTGCCTCCGGTGCTC
GCCGGAGACTGCGAGATCATAGATATAGATCTCACTACGCGGCTGCTCAAACTTGGGCAGAACGTAAGCC
GCGAGAGCGCCAACAACCGCTTCTTGGTCGAAGGCAGCAAGCGCGATGAATGTCTTACTACGGAGCAAGT
TCCCGAGGTAATCGGAGTCCGGCTGATGTTGGGAGTAGGTGGCTACGTCTCCGAACTCACGACCGAAAAG
ATCAAGAGCAGCCCGCATGGATTTGACTTGGTCAGGGCCGAGCCTACATGTGCGAATGATGCCCATACTT
GAGCCACCTAACTTTGTTTTAGGGCGACTGCCCTGCTGCGTAACATCGTTGCTGCTCCATAACATCAAAC
ATCGACCCACGGCGTAACGCGCTTGCTGCTTGGATGCCCGAGGCATAGACTGTACAAAAAAACAGTCATA
ACAAGCCATGAAAACCGCCACTGCGCCGTTACCACCGCTGCGTTCGGTCAAGGTTCTGGACCAGTTGCGT
GAGCGCATACGCTACTTGCATTACAGTTTACGAACCGAACAGGCTTATGTCAACTGGGTTCGTGCCTTCA
TCCGTTTCCACGGTGTGCGTCACCCGGCAACCTTGGGCAGCAGCGAAGTCGAGGCATTTCTGTCCTGGCT
GGCGAACGAGCGCAAGGTTTCGGTCTCCACGCATCGTCAGGCATTGGCGGCCTTGCTGTTCTTCTACGGC
AAGGTGCTGTGCACGGATCTGCCCTGGCTTCAGGAGATCGGAAGACCTCGGCCGTCGCGGCGCTTGCCGG
TGGTGCTGACCCCGGATGAAGTGGTTCGCATCCTCGGTTTTCTGGAAGGCGAGCATCGTTTGTTCGCCCA
GGACTCTAGCTATAGTTCTAGTGGTTGGCTACGTATACTCCGGAATATTAATAGATCATGGAGATAATTA
AAATGATAACCATCTCGCAAATAAATAAGTATTTTACTGTTTTCGTAACAGTTTTGTAATAAAAAAACCT
ATAAATATTCCGGATTATTCATACCGTCCCACCATCGGGCGCGGATCTCGGTCCGAAAACCATGGGCCAC
CATCATCATCATCATTCTTCTGGTGTGGATAACAAGTTCAACAAGGAGCGTCGAAGAGCTCGCCGTGAAA
TTCGCCATCTGCCGAACCTGAACCGCGAACAGCGTCGCGCATTTATTCGCAGCCTGCGCGATGATCCGAG
CCAGAGCGCGAACCTGCTGGCGGAAGCGAAGAAGCTGAACGATGCGCAGCCGAAGGGTACAGAGAACCTG
TACTTCCAATCCATGTCCTTCCAGGGCAAGAAAAGCATCCCCCGGATCACGAGTGACCGCCTTCTGATCA
GAGGTGGGAGGATCGTGAATGACGACCAGTCCTTTTACGCTGATGTGCACGTGGAAGATGGCTTGATAAA
ACAAATCGGAGAAAACCTCATCGTCCCTGGGGGCATCAAGACCATTGACGCCCACGGCCTGATGGTCCTT
CCTGGTGGCGTTGACGTCCACACAAGGCTGCAGATGCCTGTCCTGGGCATGACACCGGCTGACGACTTCT
GTCAGGGCACCAAGGCAGCGCTAGCAGGAGGAACCACCATGATCTTGGACCACGTCTTCCCCGACACGGG
TGTGAGCCTGCTGGCGGCCTACGAGCAGTGGCGGGAGCGGGCGGACAGCGCGGCCTGCTGCGACTACTCC
CTGCACGTGGACATCACCCGATGGCATGAGAGCATCAAGGAGGAGCTGGAGGCCCTGGTCAAGGAGAAGG
GTGTGAACTCCTTCCTGGTCTTCATGGCATACAAGGACCGGTGCCAGTGCAGCGACAGCCAGATGTACGA
GATCTTCAGCATCATCCGGGACCTGGGGGCCTTGGCCCAGGTGCACGCTGAGAACGGGGACATCGTGGAG
GAGGAGCAGAAGCGGTTGCTGGAGCTCGGCATCACTGGCCCCGAGGGCCACGTGCTCAGCCACCCCGAGG
AGGTGGAGGCTGAGGCGGTGTACCGAGCTGTCACCATCGCCAAGCAGGCAAACTGCCCGCTGTACGTCAC
CAAGGTGATGAGCAAGGGGGCGGCCGACGCCATCGCTCAGGCCAAGCGCAGAGGGGTGGTCGTGTTTGGG
GAGCCCATCACCGCCAGCCTGGGCACCGACGGTTCACACTACTGGAGCAAGAACTGGGCCAAGGCCGCAG
CCTTCGTCACATCACCCCCTGTCAACCCAGACCCCACCACGGCAGACCACCTCACCTGCTTGCTGTCCAG
CGGGGACCTCCAGGTGACAGGCAGCGCCCACTGCACCTTCACCACTGCCCAGAAGGCTGTGGGCAAGGAC
AACTTCGCGCTGATCCCCGAGGGCACCAACGGCATTGAGGAGCGCATGTCGATGGTCTGGGAGAAATGTG
TGGCCTCTGGGAAGATGGACGAGAATGAGTTCGTCGCGGTGACCAGTACAAATGCTGCCAAAATCTTCAA
TTTTTACCCAAGGAAGGGGCGAGTGGCTGTGGGCTCTGACGCTGACCTGGTCATATGGAACCCCAAGGCC
ACCAAGATCATCTCTGCCAAGACCCACAATCTGAACGTGGAGTACAACATCTTCGAGGGAGTGGAGTGCC
GGGGAGCGCCTGCCGTGGTCATAAGTCAGGGCCGAGTGGCGCTGGAGGACGGGAAGATGTTTGTCACCCC
GGGGGCGGGCCGCTTCGTCCCTCGGAAAACATTCCCGGACTTTGTCTACAAGAGGATCAAAGCTCGCAAC
AGGCTGGCGGAGATCCACGGTGTGCCCCGTGGGCTGTATGACGGGCCCGTCCACGAGGTGATGGTGCCTG
CCAAGCCAGGGAGTGGCGCTCCGGCCCGCGCGTCCTGCCCAGGCAAGATCTCCGTCCCTCCTGTGCGCAA
CCTACATCAGTCGGGGTTCAGCCTATCTGGGTCTCAGGCTGATGACCACATCGCCCGACGCACAGCACAG
AAGATCATGGCACCACCTGGCGGCCGCTCCAACATCACCTCTCTCTCCTGACAGTAAAGGTGGATACGGA
TCCGAATTCGAGCTCCGTCGACAAGCTTGTCGAGAAGTACTAGAGGATCATAATCAGCCATACCACATTT
GTAGAGGTTTTACTTGCTTTAAAAAACCTCCCACACCTCCCCCTGAACCTGAAACATAAAATGAATGCAA
TTGTTGTTGTTAACTTGTTTATTGCAGCTTATAATGGTTACAAATAAAGCAATAGCATCACAAATTTCAC
AAATAAAGCATTTTTTTCACTGCATTCTAGTTGTGGTTTGTCCAAACTCATCAATGTATCTTATCATGTC
TGGATCTGATCACTGATATCGCCTAGGAGATCCGAACCAGATAAGTGAAATCTAGTTCCAAACTATTTTG
TCATTTTTAATTTTCGTATTAGCTTACGACGCTACACCCAGTTCCCATCTATTTTGTCACTCTTCCCTAA
ATAATCCTTAAAAACTCCATTTCCACCCCTCCCAGTTCCCAACTATTTTGTCCGCCCACAGCGGGGCATT
TTTCTTCCTGTTATGTTTTTAATCAAACATCCTGCCAACTCCATGTGACAAACCGTCATCTTCGGCTACT
TTTTCTCTGTCACAGAATGAAAATTTTTCTGTCATCTCTTCGTTATTAATGTTTGTAATTGACTGAATAT
CAACGCTTATTTGCAGCCTGAATGGCGAATGG
Features (pLannotate 1.2.2; 16 found; start..end, strand, type, name):
      2..456     +  rep_origin     f1 ori (sequence partly withheld): f1 bacteriophage origin of replication; arrow indicates direction of (+) strand synthesis
    482..586     +  promoter       AmpR promoter: bla
    587..1447    +  CDS            AmpR: β-lactamase; bla; confers resistance to ampicillin, carbenicillin, and related antibiotics
   1618..2206    +  rep_origin     ori: high-copy-number ColE1/pMB1/pBR322/pUC origin of replication
   2392..2443    -  misc_feature   bom (fragment): basis of mobility region from pBR322
   2511..2735    -  mobile_element Tn7R: mini-Tn7 element (right end of the Tn7 transposon) Tn7
   2802..3335    -  CDS            GmR: gentamycin acetyltransferase; aacC1; confers resistance to gentamycin
   3505..3533    -  promoter       Pc promoter: intI1 (promoter lies within the coding sequence); class 1 integron promoter
   3511..3858    -  CDS            YPR2_ECOLX (fragment): Protein predicted: Swiss-Prot protein existence level 4. From Escherichia coli.
   3885..3976    +  promoter       polyhedrin promoter: polh from Autographa californica; promoter for the baculovirus polyhedrin gene
   4065..4235    +  CDS            Z-basic tag: Z domain of staphylococcal protein A, engineered to contain multiple positive charges (Hedhammar and Hober, 2007) useful for purifying tagged proteins by cation-exchange chromatography
   4263..5978    +  CDS            DPYSL4: DPYL4_HUMAN - Also known as CRMP3, ULIP4. Experimental evidence at protein level: Swiss-Prot protein existence level 1. Necessary for signaling by class 3 semaphorins and subsequent remodeling of the cytoskeleton. Plays a role in axon guidance, neuronal growth cone collapse and cell migration (By similarity). From Homo sapiens (Human).
   6046..6129    +  CDS            large T antigen (fragment): large T antigen from SV40 (simian virus 40)
   6152..6286    +  polyA_signal   SV40 poly(A) signal: SV40 polyadenylation signal
   6315..6480    -  mobile_element Tn7L: mini-Tn7 element (left end of the Tn7 transposon) Tn7
   6643..6659    +  CDS            lacZα (fragment): LacZα fragment of β-galactosidase; lacZ fragment
