[The description below was written by a language model from this plasmid's Addgene catalogue record and pLannotate feature annotations shown in this document.]
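Description:
DPYSL4 (DPYSL4A-c003) is a baculovirus transfer (donor) plasmid for insect-cell expression of human DPYSL4, also known as dihydropyrimidinase like 4, CRMP3, DRP-4 or ULIP4. This protein is implicated in class 3 semaphorin signalling, cytoskeletal remodelling and axon guidance. It is built on the pFB-6HZB backbone, a pFastBac-style vector, and the sequenced record is 6,662 nt. In bacteria it is maintained at high copy through a ColE1/pUC-type origin and selected with ampicillin via the β-lactamase gene. An f1 origin and a fragment of the pBR322 bom region are also present.

The expression cassette lies between the Tn7R and Tn7L ends of a mini-Tn7 element, together with a gentamicin acetyltransferase marker driven by the Pc integron promoter. In vectors of this design, the arrangement allows site-specific transposition of the cassette and the gentamicin marker into a baculovirus shuttle genome (bacmid) in E. coli, from which recombinant virus is generated. Within the element, the strong, very late polyhedrin promoter drives an N-terminal His6-ZBasic-TEV tag fused to the DPYSL4 coding region, followed by an SV40 polyadenylation signal. The His6 tag supports metal-affinity purification, the positively charged Z-basic domain supports cation-exchange purification, and the TEV site allows the tag to be cleaved off. Only the Z-basic portion of the tag is annotated in the feature table.

The insert was introduced by ligation-independent cloning. The record notes that it may not be the full open reading frame, consistent with a construct boundary chosen for crystallography. The plasmid is intended for protein production in Sf9 cells for structure determination, and the depositor links it to a solved structure.
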