Addgene plasmid #110263: DPYSL4 (DPYSL4A-c003)
Purpose: Baculovirus expression for structure determination; may not be full ORF
Depositing lab: Nicola Burgess-Brown. Depositing organization: University of Oxford.
Backbone
  Vector backbone: pFB-6HZB
  Backbone manufacturer: SGC Oxford
  Vector type: Insect Expression
Growth in bacteria
  Bacterial resistance: Ampicillin, 100 μg/mL
  Growth temperature: 37°C
  Growth strain: DH5alpha
  Copy number: High Copy
Gene/Insert
  Gene/Insert name: DPYSL4 (alt name: dihydropyrimidinase like 4)
  Species: H. sapiens (human)
  Entrez Gene: DPYSL4 (a.k.a. CRMP3, DRP-4, ULIP4)
  Promoter: polyhedrin promoter
  Tag / fusion protein: His6-ZBasic-TEV (N terminal on insert)
  Cloning method: Ligation Independent Cloning
  Sequencing primers: 5′ polyhedrin forward (5'-AAATGATAACCATCTCGC-3'); 3′ SV40pA-R
Terms and licenses: Academic/Nonprofit Terms; Industry Terms: Not Available to Industry
Depositor comments: Use SF9 cells for expression. 5NKS: https://www.thesgc.org/structures/5NKS.
How to cite: DPYSL4 (DPYSL4A-c003) was a gift from Nicola Burgess-Brown (Addgene plasmid # 110263 ; http://n2t.net/addgene:110263 ; RRID:Addgene_110263)
