>Addgene plasmid #110263 | DPYSL4 (DPYSL4A-c003) | depositor partial sequence | sequence record 207537 | Insert Sequence
ATGGGCCACCATCATCATCATCATTCTTCTGGTGTGGATAACAAGTTCAACAAGGAGCGTCGAAGAGCTC
GCCGTGAAATTCGCCATCTGCCGAACCTGAACCGCGAACAGCGTCGCGCATTTATTCGCAGCCTGCGCGA
TGATCCGAGCCAGAGCGCGAACCTGCTGGCGGAAGCGAAGAAGCTGAACGATGCGCAGCCGAAGGGTACA
GAGAACCTGTACTTCCAATCCATGTCCTTCCAGGGCAAGAAAAGCATCCCCCGGATCACGAGTGACCGCC
TTCTGATCAGAGGTGGGAGGATCGTGAATGACGACCAGTCCTTTTACGCTGATGTGCACGTGGAAGATGG
CTTGATAAAACAAATCGGAGAAAACCTCATCGTCCCTGGGGGCATCAAGACCATTGACGCCCACGGCCTG
ATGGTCCTTCCTGGTGGCGTTGACGTCCACACAAGGCTGCAGATGCCTGTCCTGGGCATGACACCGGCTG
ACGACTTCTGTCAGGGCACCAAGGCAGCGCTAGCAGGAGGAACCACCATGATCTTGGACCACGTCTTCCC
CGACACGGGTGTGAGCCTGCTGGCGGCCTACGAGCAGTGGCGGGAGCGGGCGGACAGCGCGGCCTGCTGC
GACTACTCCCTGCACGTGGACATCACCCGATGGCATGAGAGCATCAAGGAGGAGCTGGAGGCCCTGGTCA
AGGAGAAGGGTGTGAACTCCTTCCTGGTCTTCATGGCATACAAGGACCGGTGCCAGTGCAGCGACAGCCA
GATGTACGAGATCTTCAGCATCATCCGGGACCTGGGGGCCTTGGCCCAGGTGCACGCTGAGAACGGGGAC
ATCGTGGAGGAGGAGCAGAAGCGGTTGCTGGAGCTCGGCATCACTGGCCCCGAGGGCCACGTGCTCAGCC
ACCCCGAGGAGGTGGAGGCTGAGGCGGTGTACCGAGCTGTCACCATCGCCAAGCAGGCAAACTGCCCGCT
GTACGTCACCAAGGTGATGAGCAAGGGGGCGGCCGACGCCATCGCTCAGGCCAAGCGCAGAGGGGTGGTC
GTGTTTGGGGAGCCCATCACCGCCAGCCTGGGCACCGACGGTTCACACTACTGGAGCAAGAACTGGGCCA
AGGCCGCAGCCTTCGTCACATCACCCCCTGTCAACCCAGACCCCACCACGGCAGACCACCTCACCTGCTT
GCTGTCCAGCGGGGACCTCCAGGTGACAGGCAGCGCCCACTGCACCTTCACCACTGCCCAGAAGGCTGTG
GGCAAGGACAACTTCGCGCTGATCCCCGAGGGCACCAACGGCATTGAGGAGCGCATGTCGATGGTCTGGG
AGAAATGTGTGGCCTCTGGGAAGATGGACGAGAATGAGTTCGTCGCGGTGACCAGTACAAATGCTGCCAA
AATCTTCAATTTTTACCCAAGGAAGGGGCGAGTGGCTGTGGGCTCTGACGCTGACCTGGTCATATGGAAC
CCCAAGGCCACCAAGATCATCTCTGCCAAGACCCACAATCTGAACGTGGAGTACAACATCTTCGAGGGAG
TGGAGTGCCGGGGAGCGCCTGCCGTGGTCATAAGTCAGGGCCGAGTGGCGCTGGAGGACGGGAAGATGTT
TGTCACCCCGGGGGCGGGCCGCTTCGTCCCTCGGAAAACATTCCCGGACTTTGTCTACAAGAGGATCAAA
GCTCGCAACAGGCTGGCGGAGATCCACGGTGTGCCCCGTGGGCTGTATGACGGGCCCGTCCACGAGGTGA
TGGTGCCTGCCAAGCCAGGGAGTGGCGCTCCGGCCCGCGCGTCCTGCCCAGGCAAGATCTCCGTCCCTCC
TGTGCGCAACCTACATCAGTCGGGGTTCAGCCTATCTGGGTCTCAGGCTGATGACCACATCGCCCGACGC
ACAGCACAGAAGATCATGGCACCACCTGGCGGCCGCTCCAACATCACCTCTCTCTCCTGACAGTAAAGGT
GGATACGGATCCGAATTCGAGCTCCGTCGACAAGCTT
